>Addgene plasmid #212555 | pTwist-SARS-CoV-2 Spike-deltaC18 K356T (ACG) | addgene full sequence | sequence record 433347 | Addgene NGS Result
CATGTTTGTGTTCCTCGTTCTCCTGCCCCTCGTTTCTTCCCAATGCGTGAACCTCACAACTAGAACGCAG
CTCCCACCCGCTTACACGAACTCTTTTACTCGTGGAGTATACTATCCCGATAAAGTCTTTAGGTCCAGTG
TCCTTCATTCTACTCAAGACCTTTTCCTGCCATTCTTCTCAAATGTCACCTGGTTCCATGCTATCCACGT
TTCTGGCACCAACGGAACTAAACGATTTGATAATCCCGTCTTGCCATTTAACGATGGCGTATACTTTGCC
TCAACGGAGAAGTCCAACATTATCCGGGGATGGATATTTGGCACCACCCTGGACTCCAAGACACAGTCTC
TCCTCATTGTGAACAACGCCACCAATGTCGTCATCAAAGTCTGTGAATTTCAATTTTGTAACGATCCCTT
TCTCGGGGTTTATTATCATAAGAATAACAAGTCTTGGATGGAGTCAGAGTTCCGCGTTTACAGTTCCGCT
AACAACTGTACTTTTGAGTACGTTTCCCAACCATTTCTCATGGATCTTGAAGGGAAGCAAGGCAACTTCA
AGAATCTCCGCGAATTTGTGTTTAAGAATATAGACGGCTACTTCAAAATTTATAGCAAGCATACCCCGAT
AAATCTGGTTCGGGATCTCCCTCAAGGCTTCTCCGCGTTGGAACCCCTCGTGGACTTGCCGATTGGCATC
AACATCACCCGGTTCCAAACCCTTCTTGCCCTTCATCGAAGCTACCTCACGCCTGGCGACAGTAGTAGTG
GTTGGACAGCGGGCGCAGCAGCCTACTATGTGGGATATTTGCAACCACGCACCTTTCTTCTCAAATATAA
CGAAAACGGAACAATTACCGATGCCGTAGACTGTGCCCTCGATCCCCTGTCCGAAACTAAATGCACACTC
AAGTCCTTCACAGTTGAGAAAGGCATATACCAAACCAGTAACTTCCGCGTCCAACCCACCGAATCCATTG
TTCGATTCCCTAACATCACCAATTTGTGTCCTTTCGGTGAAGTATTTAATGCCACTCGATTTGCATCAGT
TTATGCCTGGAATCGCACGCGAATATCAAATTGTGTTGCAGATTATAGTGTCCTGTATAATAGCGCATCA
TTCAGCACTTTTAAGTGTTATGGGGTCAGCCCTACGAAATTGAATGACTTGTGTTTTACCAACGTTTACG
CAGATTCTTTCGTCATACGCGGCGACGAAGTCCGACAGATTGCACCGGGGCAAACCGGAAAGATAGCAGA
CTATAATTATAAGTTGCCGGATGACTTCACCGGCTGCGTTATAGCATGGAACTCCAATAATCTCGATTCA
AAAGTCGGCGGCAACTATAATTATCTTTACCGCCTGTTTCGCAAGTCAAATCTGAAGCCCTTTGAACGTG
ACATCTCCACCGAAATTTATCAAGCTGGCAGCACCCCATGTAATGGAGTGGAAGGGTTTAACTGTTATTT
TCCCCTTCAATCATACGGATTTCAACCAACAAATGGGGTGGGCTATCAACCATATCGGGTGGTAGTCTTG
AGCTTTGAGCTGCTCCACGCACCGGCTACAGTTTGCGGACCGAAGAAAAGCACTAACCTGGTGAAGAATA
AATGTGTGAACTTCAACTTTAATGGGCTCACCGGAACAGGGGTGCTGACAGAATCAAACAAGAAATTTCT
CCCTTTTCAACAATTTGGTAGAGACATTGCCGATACCACAGATGCCGTCCGCGATCCGCAAACACTGGAA
ATCCTCGATATAACACCCTGTAGCTTCGGCGGGGTCAGCGTGATAACTCCCGGAACGAACACATCCAACC
AAGTGGCTGTCCTGTATCAAGATGTCAACTGTACCGAAGTCCCTGTGGCGATACACGCCGACCAACTGAC
ACCCACCTGGAGAGTCTACTCAACAGGTTCCAATGTCTTTCAAACTAGAGCGGGTTGTCTCATTGGCGCT
GAGCATGTCAATAATTCATACGAATGTGATATTCCTATTGGGGCAGGAATCTGTGCGTCTTATCAAACTC
AAACGAACTCACCACGGCGCGCTCGCTCAGTAGCCAGCCAGTCCATAATCGCCTATACCATGAGTCTCGG
GGCTGAGAACTCCGTGGCTTATTCAAACAATTCCATCGCAATCCCAACTAACTTTACCATTAGCGTTACC
ACGGAAATCTTGCCCGTCAGCATGACTAAGACGAGCGTAGACTGTACGATGTATATCTGTGGGGATTCCA
CCGAGTGTAGCAACCTCTTGCTTCAATACGGGTCTTTCTGTACTCAACTCAACCGAGCATTGACCGGAAT
TGCGGTCGAACAAGACAAGAATACCCAAGAGGTGTTCGCACAAGTAAAGCAAATATACAAAACGCCGCCA
ATCAAAGATTTTGGCGGGTTTAATTTTAGCCAAATACTGCCAGACCCATCTAAGCCTTCAAAACGCAGCT
TTATCGAGGATCTGCTGTTCAACAAAGTTACGTTGGCTGACGCGGGTTTCATTAAGCAGTATGGGGATTG
TTTGGGAGACATTGCGGCCCGCGACCTTATCTGTGCTCAAAAATTCAATGGGTTGACAGTTCTGCCCCCT
CTGCTCACTGATGAGATGATTGCACAGTATACATCAGCATTGTTGGCAGGAACCATTACATCCGGCTGGA
CTTTTGGCGCGGGTGCGGCCCTTCAAATACCTTTCGCTATGCAAATGGCTTACAGATTCAATGGGATTGG
TGTCACGCAAAATGTATTGTATGAAAATCAGAAGCTGATCGCTAATCAATTTAACAGCGCGATTGGCAAG
ATCCAAGATTCACTGTCAAGCACAGCGTCCGCCCTCGGCAAACTCCAAGATGTTGTGAATCAAAACGCCC
AGGCCCTGAATACCCTCGTGAAGCAACTGAGTTCTAACTTCGGCGCAATCTCCAGCGTCCTCAACGACAT
ATTGTCCAGACTTGATAAGGTGGAAGCCGAGGTGCAAATTGATCGGCTCATCACAGGCAGGCTCCAGTCA
CTCCAAACTTATGTGACACAACAGTTGATCCGGGCTGCTGAGATACGAGCAAGCGCCAACCTGGCCGCCA
CTAAAATGTCAGAGTGCGTGCTCGGGCAGTCCAAACGGGTTGACTTTTGTGGCAAGGGCTATCACTTGAT
GTCCTTCCCCCAATCCGCCCCACATGGAGTGGTCTTTCTCCACGTCACTTATGTCCCTGCTCAAGAGAAG
AACTTTACGACAGCTCCAGCAATCTGTCACGATGGCAAAGCGCACTTTCCCAGGGAAGGCGTTTTCGTCA
GTAATGGCACGCATTGGTTTGTGACCCAAAGGAATTTCTATGAACCCCAAATCATAACCACTGACAATAC
ATTTGTCTCAGGCAACTGTGATGTGGTCATTGGGATCGTGAACAACACGGTATATGATCCCCTGCAACCC
GAGTTGGATAGCTTCAAAGAGGAATTGGATAAATACTTTAAGAATCATACTTCACCCGATGTTGATCTCG
GGGACATATCAGGAATAAATGCAAGTGTCGTCAACATTCAGAAAGAGATTGATCGCCTTAATGAGGTCGC
CAAGAACTTGAATGAATCTTTGATCGACTTGCAAGAACTGGGCAAATACGAACAATATATTAAATGGCCC
TGGTACATTTGGTTGGGCTTTATCGCCGGACTTATAGCTATCGTTATGGTCACAATTATGTTGTGCTGTA
TGACTAGCTGTTGTTCCTGCTTGAAAGGATGTTGCAGTTGCGGATCTTGTTGTAAATAAAGGATCCTCTA
GAAGTTGTCTCCTCCTGCACTGACTGACTGATACAATCGATTTCTGGATCCGCAGGCCTAATCAACCTCT
GGATTACAAAATTTGTGAAAGATTGACTGGTATTCTTAACTATGTTGCTCCTTTTACGCTATGTGGATAC
GCTGCTTTAATGCCTTTGTATCATGCTATTGCTTCCCGTATGGCTTTCATTTTCTCCTCCTTGTATAAAT
CCTGGTTGCTGTCTCTTTATGAGGAGTTGTGGCCCGTTGTCAGGCAACGTGGCGTGGTGTGCACTGTGTT
TGCTGACGCAACCCCCACTGGTTGGGGCATTGCCACCACCTGTCAGCTCCTTTCCGGGACTTTCGCTTTC
CCCCTCCCTATTGCCACGGCGGAACTCATCGCCGCCTGCCTTGCCCGCTGCTGGACAGGGGCTCGGCTGT
TGGGCACTGACAATTCCGTGGTGTTGTCGGGGAAGCTGACGTCCTTTCCATGGCTGCTCGCCTGTGTTGC
CACCTGGATTCTGCGCGGGACGTCCTTCTGCTACGTCCCTTCGGCCCTCAATCCAGCGGACCTTCCTTCC
CGCGGCCTGCTGCCGGCTCTGCGGCCTCTTCCGCGTCTTCGCCTTCGCCCTCAGACGAGTCGGATCTCCC
TTTGGGCCGCCTCCCCGCCTGTCTAGCTTGACTGACTGAGATACAGCGTACCTTCAGCTCACAGACATGA
TAAGATACATTGATGAGTTTGGACAAACCACAACTAGAATGCAGTGAAAAAAATGCTTTATTTGTGAAAT
TTGTGATGCTATTGCTTTATTTGTAACCATTATAAGCTGCAATAAACAAGTTAACAACAACAATTGCATT
CATTTTATGTTTCAGGTTCAGGGGGAGGTGTGGGAGGTTTTTTAAAGCAAGTAAAACCTCTACAAATGTG
GTATTGGCCCATCTCTATCGGTATCGTAGCATAACCCCTTGGGGCCTCTAAACGGGTCTTGAGGGGTTTT
TTGTGCCCCTCGGGCCGGATTGCTATCTACCGGCATTGGCGCAGAAAAAAATGCCTGATGCGACGCTGCG
CGTCTTATACTCCCACATATGCCAGATTCAGCAACGGATACGGCTTCCCCAACTTGCCCACTTCCATACG
TGTCCTCCTTACCAGAAATTTATCCTTAAGGTCGTCAGCTATCCTGCAGGCGATCTCTCGATTTCGATCA
AGACATTCCTTTAATGGTCTTTTCTGGACACCACTAGGGGTCAGAAGTAGTTCATCAAACTTTCTTCCCT
CCCTAATCTCATTGGTTACCTTGGGCTATCGAAACTTAATTAAGCGATCTGCATCTCAATTAGTCAGCAA
CCATAGTCCCGCCCCTAACTCCGCCCATCCCGCCCCTAACTCCGCCCAGTTCCGCCCATTCTCCGCCCCA
TCGCTGACTAATTTTTTTTATTTATGCAGAGGCCGAGGCCGCCTCGGCCTCTGAGCTATTCCAGAAGTAG
TGAGGAGGCTTTTTTGGAGGCCTAGGCTTTTGCAAAGGAGGTAGCCAACATGATTGAACAAGATGGATTG
CACGCAGGTTCTCCCGCCGCTTGGGTGGAGAGGCTATTCGGCTATGACTGGGCACAACAGACAATCGGCT
GCTCTGATGCCGCCGTGTTCCGGCTGTCAGCGCAGGGGCGCCCGGTTCTTTTTGTCAAGACCGACCTGTC
CGGTGCCCTGAATGAACTCCAGGACGAGGCAGCGCGGCTATCGTGGCTGGCCACGACGGGCGTTCCTTGC
GCAGCTGTGCTCGACGTTGTCACTGAAGCGGGAAGGGACTGGCTGCTATTGGGCGAAGTGCCGGGGCAGG
ATCTCCTGTCATCTCACCTTGCTCCTGCCGAGAAAGTATCCATCATGGCTGATGCAATGCGGCGGCTGCA
TACGCTTGATCCGGCTACCTGCCCATTCGACCACCAAGCGAAACATCGCATCGAGCGAGCACGTACTCGG
ATGGAAGCCGGTCTTGTCGATCAGGATGATCTGGACGAAGAGCATCAGGGGCTCGCGCCAGCCGAACTGT
TCGCCAGGCTCAAGGCGCGGATGCCCGACGGCGAGGATCTCGTCGTGACCCACGGCGATGCCTGCTTGCC
GAATATCATGGTGGAAAATGGCCGCTTTTCTGGATTCATCGACTGTGGCCGGCTGGGTGTGGCGGACCGC
TATCAGGACATAGCGTTGGCTACCCGTGATATTGCTGAAGAGCTTGGCGGCGAATGGGCTGACCGCTTCC
TCGTGCTTTACGGTATCGCCGCTCCCGATTCGCAGCGCATCGCCTTCTATCGCCTTCTTGACGAGTTCTT
CTAGTATGTAAGCCCTGTGCCTTCTAGTTGCCAGCCATCTGTTGTTTGCCCCTCCCCCGTGCCTTCCTTG
ACCCTGGAAGGTGCCACTCCCACTGTCCTTTCCTAATAAAATGAGGAAATTGCATCGCATTGTCTGAGTA
GGTGTCATTCTATTCTGGGGGGTGGGGTGGGGCAGGACAGCAAGGGGGAGGATTGGGAAGACAATAGCAG
GCATGCTGGGGATGCGGTGGGCTCTATGGTTAATTAACCAGTCAAGTCAGCTACTTGGCGAGATCGACTT
GTCTGGGTTTCGACTACGCTCAGAATTGCGTCAGTCAAGTTCGATCTGGTCCTTGCTATTGCACCCGTTC
TCCGATTACGAGTTTCATTTAAATCATGTGAGCAAAAGGCCAGCAAAAGGCCAGGAACCGTAAAAAGGCC
GCGTTGCTGGCGTTTTTCCATAGGCTCCGCCCCCCTGACGAGCATCACAAAAATCGACGCTCAAGTCAGA
GGTGGCGAAACCCGACAGGACTATAAAGATACCAGGCGTTTCCCCCTGGAAGCTCCCTCGTGCGCTCTCC
TGTTCCGACCCTGCCGCTTACCGGATACCTGTCCGCCTTTCTCCCTTCGGGAAGCGTGGCGCTTTCTCAT
AGCTCACGCTGTAGGTATCTCAGTTCGGTGTAGGTCGTTCGCTCCAAGCTGGGCTGTGTGCACGAACCCC
CCGTTCAGCCCGACCGCTGCGCCTTATCCGGTAACTATCGTCTTGAGTCCAACCCGGTAAGACACGACTT
ATCGCCACTGGCAGCAGCCACTGGTAACAGGATTAGCAGAGCGAGGTATGTAGGCGGTGCTACAGAGTTC
TTGAAGTGGTGGCCTAACTACGGCTACACTAGAAGAACAGTATTTGGTATCTGCGCTCTGCTGAAGCCAG
TTACCTTCGGAAAAAGAGTTGGTAGCTCTTGATCCGGCAAACAAACCACCGCTGGTAGCGGTGGTTTTTT
TGTTTGCAAGCAGCAGATTACGCGCAGAAAAAAAGGATCTCAAGAAGATCCTTTGATCTTTTCTACGGGG
TCTGACGCTCAGTGGAACGAAAACTCACGTTAAGGGATTTTGGTCATGAGATTATCAAAAAGGATCTTCA
CCTAGATCCTTTTAAATTAAAAATGAAGTTTTAAATCAATCTAAAGTATATATGAGTAAACTTGGTCTGA
CAGTTACCAATGCTTAATCAGTGAGGCACCTATCTCAGCGATCTGTCTATTTCGTTCATCCATAGTTGCA
TTTAAATTTCCGAACTCTCCAAGGCCCTCGTCGGAAAATCTTCAAACCTTTCGTCCGATCCATCTTGCAG
GCTACCTCTCGAACGAACTATCGCAAGTCTCTTGGCCGGCCTTGCGCCTTGGCTATTGCTTGGCAGCGCC
TATCGCCAGGTATTACTCCAATCCCGAATATCCGAGATCGGGATCACCCGAGAGAAGTTCAACCTACATC
CTCAATCCCGATCTATCCGAGATCCGAGGAATATCGAAATCGGGGCGCGCCTGGTGTACCGAGAACGATC
CTCTCAGTGCGAGTCTCGACGATCCATATCGTTGCTTGGCAGTCAGCCAGTCGGAATCCAGCTTGGGACC
CAGGAAGTCCAATCGTCAGATATTGTACTCAAGCCTGGTCACGGCAGCGTACCGATCTGTTTAAACCTAG
ATATTGATAGTCTGATCGGTCAACGTATAATCGAGTCCTAGCTTTTGCAAACATCTATCAAGAGACAGGA
TCAGCAGGAGGCTTTCGCATGAGTATTCAACATTTCCGTGTCGCCCTTATTCCCTTTTTTGCGGCATTTT
GCCTTCCTGTTTTTGCTCACCCAGAAACGCTGGTGAAAGTAAAAGATGCTGAAGATCAGTTGGGTGCGCG
AGTGGGTTACATCGAACTGGATCTCAACAGCGGTAAGATCCTTGAGAGTTTTCGCCCCGAAGAACGCTTT
CCAATGATGAGCACTTTTAAAGTTCTGCTATGTGGCGCGGTATTATCCCGTATTGACGCCGGGCAAGAGC
AACTCGGTCGCCGCATACACTATTCTCAGAATGACTTGGTTGAGTATTCACCAGTCACAGAAAAGCATCT
TACGGATGGCATGACAGTAAGAGAATTATGCAGTGCTGCCATAACCATGAGTGATAACACTGCGGCCAAC
TTACTTCTGACAACGATTGGAGGACCGAAGGAGCTAACCGCTTTTTTGCACAACATGGGGGATCATGTAA
CTCGCCTTGATCGTTGGGAACCGGAGCTGAATGAAGCCATACCAAACGACGAGCGTGACACCACGATGCC
TGTAGCAATGGCAACAACCTTGCGTAAACTATTAACTGGCGAACTACTTACTCTAGCTTCCCGGCAACAG
TTGATAGACTGGATGGAGGCGGATAAAGTTGCAGGACCACTTCTGCGCTCGGCCCTTCCGGCTGGCTGGT
TTATTGCTGATAAATCTGGAGCCGGTGAGCGTGGGTCTCGCGGTATCATTGCAGCACTGGGGCCAGATGG
TAAGCCCTCCCGTATCGTAGTTATCTACACGACGGGGAGTCAGGCAACTATGGATGAACGAAATAGACAG
ATCGCTGAGATAGGTGCCTCACTGATTAAGCATTGGTAACCGATTCTAGGTGCATTGGCGCAGAAAAAAA
TGCCTGATGCGACGCTGCGCGTCTTATACTCCCACATATGCCAGATTCAGCAACGGATACGGCTTCCCCA
ACTTGCCCACTTCCATACGTGTCCTCCTTACCAGAAATTTATCCTTAAGATCCCGAATCGTTTAAACTCG
ACTCTGGCTCTATCGAATCTCCGTCGTTTCGAGCTTACGCGAACAGCCGTGGCGCTCATTTGCTCGTCGG
GCATCGAATCTCGTCAGCTATCGTCAGCTTACCTTTTTGGCAGCGATCGCGGCTCCCGACATCTTGGACC
ATTAGCTCCACAGGTATCTTCTTCCCTCTAGTGGTCATAACAGCAGCTTCAGCTACCTCTCAATTCAAAA
AACCCCTCAAGACCCGTTTAGAGGCCCCAAGGGGTTATGCTATCAATCGTTGCGTTACACACACAAAAAA
CCAACACACATCCATCTTCGATGGATAGCGATTTTATTATCTAACTGCTGATCGAGTGTAGCCAGATCTA
GTAATCAATTACGGGGTCATTAGTTCATAGCCCATATATGGAGTTCCGCGTTACATAACTTACGGTAAAT
GGCCCGCCTGGCTGACCGCCCAACGACCCCCGCCCATTGACGTCAATAATGACGTATGTTCCCATAGTAA
CGCCAATAGGGACTTTCCATTGACGTCAATGGGTGGAGTATTTACGGTAAACTGCCCACTTGGCAGTACA
TCAAGTGTATCATATGCCAAGTACGCCCCCTATTGACGTCAATGACGGTAAATGGCCCGCCTGGCATTAT
GCCCAGTACATGACCTTATGGGACTTTCCTACTTGGCAGTACATCTACGTATTAGTCATCGCTATTACCA
TGCTGATGCGGTTTTGGCAGTACATCAATGGGCGTGGATAGCGGTTTGACTCACGGGGATTTCCAAGTCT
CCACCCCATTGACGTCAATGGGAGTTTGTTTTGGCACCAAAATCAACGGGACTTTCCAAAATGTCGTAAC
AACTCCGCCCCATTGACGCAAATGGGCGGTAGGCGTGTACGGTGGGAGGTCTATATAAGCAGAGCTGGTT
TAGTGAACCGTCAGATCGCCTGGAGACGCCATCCACGCTGTTTTGACCTCCATAGAAGACACCGGGACCG
ATCCAGCCTCCCCTCGAAGCTTACATGTGGTACCGAGCTCGGATCCTGAGAACTTCAGGGTGAGTCTATG
GGACCCTTGATGTTTTCTTTCCCCTTCTTTTCTATGGTTAAGTTCATGTCATAGGAAGGGGAGAAGTAAC
AGGGTACACATATTGACCAAATCAGGGTAATTTTGCATTTGTAATTTTAAAAAATGCTTTCTTCTTTTAA
TATACTTTTTTGTTTATCTTATTTCTAATACTTTCCCTAATCTCTTTCTTTCAGGGCAATAATGATACAA
TGTATCATGCCTCTTTGCACCATTCTAAAGAATAACAGTGATAATTTCTGGGTTAAGGCAATAGCAATAT
TTCTGCATATAAATATTTCTGCATATAAATTGTAACTGATGTAAGAGGTTTCATATTGCTAATAGCAGCT
ACAATCCAGCTACCATTCTGCTTTTATTTTATGGTTGGGATAAGGCTGGATTATTCTGAGTCCAAGCTAG
GCCCTTTTGCTAATCATGTTCATACCTCTTATCTTCCTCCCACAGCTCCTGGGCAACGTGCTGGTCTGTG
TGCTGGCCCATCACTTTGGCAAAGGCGGCCGC
Features (pLannotate 1.2.2; 21 found; start..end, strand, type, name):
      2..3766    +  CDS            S: SPIKE_SARS2 - Experimental evidence at protein level: Swiss-Prot protein existence level 1. [Spike glycoprotein]: May down-regulate host tetherin (BST2) by lysosomal degradation, thereby counteracting its antiviral activity. From Severe acute respiratory syndrome coronavirus 2 (2019-nCoV) (SARS-CoV-2).
   3840..4428    +  misc_feature   WPRE: woodchuck hepatitis virus posttranscriptional regulatory element
   4481..4602    -  polyA_signal   SV40 poly(A) signal: SV40 polyadenylation signal
   4625..4694    -  CDS            large T antigen (fragment): large T antigen from SV40 (simian virus 40)
   4717..4763    +  terminator     T7 terminator: transcription terminator for bacteriophage T7 RNA polymerase
   4793..4929    +  terminator     rrnG terminator: transcription terminator from the E. coli ribosomal RNA rrnG operon (Albrechtsen et al., 1991)
   4974..5045    +  misc_feature   3' β-globin insulator: insulator downstream of the human β-globin locus (Farrell et al., 2002)
   5090..5286    +  promoter       SV40 promoter: SV40 early promoter
   5300..6091    +  CDS            neo: KKA2_KLEPN - Also known as kan, nptII. Experimental evidence at protein level: Swiss-Prot protein existence level 1. Resistance to kanamycin, neomycin, paromomycin, ribostamycin, butirosin and gentamicin B. From Klebsiella pneumoniae.
   6105..6329    +  polyA_signal   bGH poly(A) signal: bovine growth hormone polyadenylation signal
   6525..7113    -  rep_origin     ori: high-copy-number ColE1/pMB1/pBR322/pUC origin of replication
   7285..7349    -  CDS            bla(M) (fragment): β-lactamase lacking the signal sequence; bla(M); allows cytosolic expression of β-lactamase
   7859..8719    +  CDS            AmpR: β-lactamase; bla; confers resistance to ampicillin, carbenicillin, and related antibiotics
   8732..8868    +  terminator     rrnG terminator: transcription terminator from the E. coli ribosomal RNA rrnG operon (Albrechtsen et al., 1991)
   9020..9091    +  misc_feature   5' β-globin insulator: insulator upstream of the human β-globin locus (Farrell et al., 2002)
   9096..9142    -  terminator     T7 terminator: transcription terminator for bacteriophage T7 RNA polymerase
   9160..9208    -  polyA_signal   poly(A) signal: synthetic polyadenylation signal
   9289..9592    +  enhancer       CMV enhancer: human cytomegalovirus immediate early enhancer
   9665..9682    -  promoter       CMV promoter (fragment): human cytomegalovirus (CMV) immediate early promoter
   9745..9796    +  promoter       CMVd2 promoter: truncated human cytomegalovirus (CMV) immediate early promoter that yields moderately reduced expression relative to the full-length promoter
   9930..10405   +  intron         β-globin intron: internally truncated intron from human β-globin
