[The description below was written by a language model from this plasmid's Addgene catalogue record and pLannotate feature annotations shown in this document.]
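Description:
pTwist-SARS-CoV-2 Spike-deltaC18 K356T (ACG) is a 10,462 nt mammalian expression plasmid built on the Twist pTwist-CMV-BetaGlobin-WPRE-Neo backbone. It encodes the SARS-CoV-2 spike glycoprotein carrying the single substitution K356T. The "(ACG)" in the name presumably indicates the threonine codon used. The name also indicates an 18-residue C-terminal deletion, a truncation commonly used to improve spike incorporation into pseudotyped particles, and the annotated spike coding region of about 3.77 kb is consistent with a slightly shortened open reading frame. The plasmid replicates in E. coli at high copy from a ColE1/pUC-type origin and is selected with ampicillin through a full-length β-lactamase gene.

The catalogue lists the promoter as CAG. The feature table, however, shows a CMV immediate-early enhancer, CMV promoter segments and a truncated human β-globin intron upstream of the spike gene, which agrees with the backbone name instead. This discrepancy is not resolved by the record. Downstream of the insert, a WPRE enhances transcript stability and expression, and an SV40 polyadenylation signal is annotated after it, on the reverse strand. The expression unit is flanked by short β-globin insulator elements and by bacterial and T7 transcription terminators that isolate it from the rest of the plasmid. A separate cassette places the neomycin phosphotransferase gene between the SV40 early promoter and a bGH poly(A) signal, which would allow G418 selection of transfected mammalian cells.

The stated purpose is pseudovirus production. The plasmid supplies the mutant spike as the envelope protein in producer cells, and the associated work concerns viral escape from mRNA vaccine-induced antibody responses. The packaging and reporter components needed to make pseudovirus are not part of this construct.
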