Addgene plasmid #212555: pTwist-SARS-CoV-2 Spike-deltaC18 K356T (ACG)
Purpose: Encodes SARS-CoV-2 spike K356T for pseudovirus production
Depositing lab: Alejandro Balazs. Depositing organization: Massachusetts General Hospital. Publication: Ongoing evolution of SARS-CoV-2 drives escape from mRNA vaccine-induced humoral immunity. Roederer AL, Cao Y, Denis KS, Sheehan ML, Li CJ, Lam EC, Gregory DJ, Poznansky MC, Iafrate AJ, Canaday DH, Gravenstein S, Garcia-Beltran WF, Balazs AB. medRxiv [Preprint]. 2024 Mar 7:2024.03.05.24303815. doi: 10.1101/2024.03.05.24303815. PubMed 38496628.
Backbone
  Vector backbone: pTwist-CMV-BetaGlobin-WPRE-Neo
  Backbone manufacturer: Twist
  Vector type: Mammalian Expression
Growth in bacteria
  Bacterial resistance: Ampicillin, 100 μg/mL
  Growth temperature: 37°C
  Growth strain: DH5alpha
  Copy number: High Copy
Gene/Insert
  Gene/Insert name: SARS-CoV-2 Spike K356T
  Species: Severe acute respiratory syndrome coronavirus 2
  Mutation: K356T
  Entrez Gene: S (a.k.a. GU280_gp02, spike glycoprotein)
  Promoter: CAG
  Cloning method: Ligation Independent Cloning
Terms and licenses: Academic/Nonprofit Terms; Industry Terms: Not Available to Industry
Depositor comments: Please visit https://www.medrxiv.org/content/10.1101/2024.03.05.24303815v1 for medRxiv preprint.
How to cite: pTwist-SARS-CoV-2 Spike-deltaC18 K356T (ACG) was a gift from Alejandro Balazs (Addgene plasmid # 212555 ; http://n2t.net/addgene:212555 ; RRID:Addgene_212555)
